Addgene plasmid #112846: pSYN-GFP-LL5BIP
Purpose: transient/stable overexpression
Depositing lab: Tomasz Prószyński. Depositing organization: Nencki Institute. Publication: LL5β interacts with uncharacterised protein 2410002F23Rik (LL5BIP). Niewiadomski P, Prószyński TJ. Matters v. 2, n. 11 (Nov 17, 2016) 10.19185/matters.201610000003.
Backbone
  Vector backbone: pSyn
  Backbone size w/o insert (bp): 8280
  Vector type: Mammalian Expression
Growth in bacteria
  Bacterial resistance: Kanamycin, 50 μg/mL
  Growth temperature: 37°C
  Growth strain: DH5alpha
  Copy number: High Copy
Gene/Insert
  Gene/Insert name: LL5BIP
  Species: M. musculus (mouse)
  Entrez Gene: 2410002F23Rik (a.k.a. MGC27669, MGC69849)
  Tag / fusion protein: GFP (N terminal on insert)
  Cloning method: Restriction Enzyme; 5′ cloning site Unknown (unknown if destroyed); 3′ cloning site Unknown (unknown if destroyed)
Terms and licenses: Academic/Nonprofit Terms; Industry Terms: Not Available to Industry
How to cite: pSYN-GFP-LL5BIP was a gift from Tomasz Prószyński (Addgene plasmid # 112846 ; http://n2t.net/addgene:112846 ; RRID:Addgene_112846)
