[The description below was written by a language model from this plasmid's Addgene catalogue record and pLannotate feature annotations shown in this document.]
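Description:
pSYN-GFP-LL5BIP is a mammalian expression plasmid built on the pSyn backbone for transient or stable overexpression of a GFP-tagged mouse protein. The insert is LL5BIP, the product of the uncharacterised mouse gene 2410002F23Rik, carrying GFP at its N terminus. In the annotated sequence, the human synapsin I promoter sits at the start of the record and is followed directly by the EGFP coding sequence. This promoter is generally used to confer neuron-preferential expression. The roughly 900 nt stretch between EGFP and the downstream SV40 sequences is not annotated and presumably holds the LL5BIP reading frame, although the feature table does not label it. A short SV40 large T antigen fragment and the SV40 polyadenylation signal terminate the transcript. The cloning sites used are recorded as unknown.

The rest of the plasmid resembles a standard EGFP-C-type vector. A high-copy ColE1/pUC origin supports propagation in E. coli, and an f1 origin is also present. A single NeoR/KanR (Tn5 aminoglycoside phosphotransferase) cassette is driven by both the bacterial bla promoter and the SV40 enhancer/early promoter and ends in the HSV TK polyadenylation signal. This arrangement gives kanamycin selection in bacteria and G418 selection in mammalian cells, which fits the stated use for stable as well as transient expression. Small ble and bGH poly(A) fragments appear to be backbone remnants.

The full sequence record is 5,394 nt, which is shorter than the 8,280 bp the catalogue lists for the backbone without insert, and the record does not explain this discrepancy. The associated work concerns the interaction of LL5BIP with LL5β, so the plasmid is suited to localisation and interaction studies of the fluorescent fusion.
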