Features (pLannotate 1.2.2; 12 found; start..end, strand, type, name):
      1..448     +  promoter       hSyn promoter: human synapsin I promoter; confers neuron-specific expression (Kügler et al., 2003)
    496..1212    +  CDS            EGFP: EGFP is a basic (constitutively fluorescent) green fluorescent protein published in 1996, derived from Aequorea victoria. It is reported to be a rapidly-maturing weak dimer with moderate acid sensitivity.
   2118..2202    +  CDS            large T antigen (fragment): large T antigen from SV40 (simian virus 40)
   2225..2346    +  polyA_signal   SV40 poly(A) signal: SV40 polyadenylation signal
   2380..2808    -  rep_origin     f1 ori (sequence partly withheld): f1 bacteriophage origin of replication; arrow indicates direction of (+) strand synthesis
   2835..2939    +  promoter       AmpR promoter: bla
   2941..3298    +  promoter       SV40 promoter: SV40 enhancer and early promoter
   3333..4127    +  CDS            NeoR/KanR: aminoglycoside phosphotransferase from Tn5; aph(3')-II (or nptII); confers resistance to neomycin, kanamycin, and G418 (Geneticin®)
   4148..4300    +  CDS            ble (fragment): BLE_KLEPN - Experimental evidence at protein level: Swiss-Prot protein existence level 1. Binding protein with a strong affinity to the bleomycin family of antibiotics. Binds to CL990; an antimitotic-antibiotic compound. From Klebsiella pneumoniae.
   4359..4406    +  polyA_signal   HSV TK poly(A) signal: herpes simplex virus thymidine kinase polyadenylation signal (Cole and Stacy, 1985)
   4497..4513    -  polyA_signal   bGH poly(A) signal (fragment): bovine growth hormone polyadenylation signal
   4735..5323    +  rep_origin     ori: high-copy-number ColE1/pMB1/pBR322/pUC origin of replication
>Addgene plasmid #112846 | pSYN-GFP-LL5BIP | addgene full sequence | sequence record 217926 | Addgene NGS Result
AGTGCAAGTGGGTTTTAGGACCAGGATGAGGCGGGGTGGGGGTGCCTACCTGACGACCGACCCCGACCCA
CTGGACAAGCACCCAACCCCCATTCCCCAAATTGCGCATCCCCTATCAGAGAGGGGGAGGGGAAACAGGA
TGCGGCGAGGCGCGTGCGCACTGCCAGCTTCAGCACCGCGGACAGTGCCTTCGCCCCCGCCTGGCGGCGC
GCGCCACCGCCGCCTCAGCACTGAAGGCGCGCTGACGTCACTCGCCGGTCCCCCGCAAACTCCCCTTCCC
GGCCACCTTGGTCGCGTCCGCGCCGCCGCCGGCCCAGCCGGACCGCACCACGCGAGGCGCGAGATAGGGG
GGCACGGGCGCGACCATCTGCGCTGCGGCGCCGGCGACTCAGCGCTGCCTCAGTCTGCGGTGGGCAGCGG
AGGAGTCGTGTCGTGCCTGAGAGCGCAGTCGAATTCAAGCTGCTCGAGCTCAAGCTTGGTACCGAGCTCG
GATCCATGGTGAGCAAGGGCGAGGAGCTGTTCACCGGGGTGGTGCCCATCCTGGTCGAGCTGGACGGCGA
CGTAAACGGCCACAAGTTCAGCGTGTCCGGCGAGGGCGAGGGCGATGCCACCTACGGCAAGCTGACCCTG
AAGTTCATCTGCACCACCGGCAAGCTGCCCGTGCCCTGGCCCACCCTCGTGACCACCCTGACCTACGGCG
TGCAGTGCTTCAGCCGCTACCCCGACCACATGAAGCAGCACGACTTCTTCAAGTCCGCCATGCCCGAAGG
CTACGTCCAGGAGCGCACCATCTTCTTCAAGGACGACGGCAACTACAAGACCCGCGCCGAGGTGAAGTTC
GAGGGCGACACCCTGGTGAACCGCATCGAGCTGAAGGGCATCGACTTCAAGGAGGACGGCAACATCCTGG
GGCACAAGCTGGAGTACAACTACAACAGCCACAACGTCTATATCATGGCCGACAAGCAGAAGAACGGCAT
CAAGGTGAACTTCAAGATCCGCCACAACATCGAGGACGGCAGCGTGCAGCTCGCCGACCACTACCAGCAG
AACACCCCCATCGGCGACGGCCCCGTGCTGCTGCCCGACAACCACTACCTGAGCACCCAGTCCGCCCTGA
GCAAAGACCCCAACGAGAAGCGCGATCACATGGTCCTGCTGGAGTTCGTGACCGCCGCCGGGATCACTCT
CGGCATGGACGAGCTGTACAAGGGCCGGCCAACCATGGCTGAGAGAGTGCTGGTGCCCACCCAGATAGGC
CGGGGGGACCGCTACTACACATACACGGAGTTGTTGGCTATCTCACGGCGTTTCAAGCAGAACCCCAATG
AGCTCATGGTCACCTGGATCCTGCGGGTGTATGACCAGGGAGGCCCTGCCCTGTCCCTGAATTCTGGGGA
GCTGGGGCTGCTGGGTGACCTCACCCATGATGCCATCTTTAACTACCGCTGCAAGGCCCTGCGGGGGGCT
GGCTGCCAGACTCTCCTGAGCTGGCTGCTGCAGGCCTGGCGTCAGCGTTGGGAATCCTCCCTGCATTTTG
AGGCCACCGAGTTACCCTTCAGGCCCTGGACCACCATGGAGGAAGGCATCCAGTTGGTGCGTGAGCTGGG
CATGATTGAGTGGATCTACCTTGACCCAGAAGGGCCCGTGGACCTGGCCCCAGAGGATGTGGCCTTCACT
CAAGGCCTGCAGCGGCGCCTGCTCACAGCAGCCCCCTCTGAGCTGCGGCTTTCACTGGTCAGCCTGCTGG
TACGTGGCATGACAGTGTTGGAGGCTGTGATGGAGATCCAGACTATTGCTGACGTGGGTCTGCTCTGGCG
CCAGAGCCATCCAGGCCGCACCAAGCTCATGTTGGGGCCCAACCCAACTCGTAAGGACCTCCTAGGCTGG
CTGCTCAGCCACGGTGTACCCCGGGAGCAAGTAGACAGACAGCCCACCAAGGTACTCCTAGAACTCTACA
TCAAAGAAGCCAAGCGCAGTCGCGGCCACCCCAACTATGGGCTGAACGAGGAGCAGCCCCCACCACCCCC
TTACTCCGACCAGGCCTGTGGGGAAGAGCAACCGGTGCGTCATGACTAGGCGCGCCTCGAGTCTAGGATC
CACCGGATCTAGATAACTGATCATAATCAGCCATACCACATTTGTAGAGGTTTTACTTGCTTTAAAAAAC
CTCCCACACCTCCCCCTGAACCTGAAACATAAAATGAATGCAATTGTTGTTGTTAACTTGTTTATTGCAG
CTTATAATGGTTACAAATAAAGCAATAGCATCACAAATTTCACAAATAAAGCATTTTTTTCACTGCATTC
TAGTTGTGGTTTGTCCAAACTCATCAATGTATCTTAACGCGTAAATTGTAAGCGTTAATATTTTGTTAAA
ATTCGCGTTAAATTTTTGTTAAATCAGCTCATTTTTTAACCAATAGGCCGAAATCGGCAAAATCCCTTAT
AAATCAAAAGAATAGACCGAGATAGGGT
[37 nt withheld, positions 2479-2515]
AAAGAACGTGGACTCCAACGTCAAAGG
[49 nt withheld, positions 2543-2591]
T
[91 nt withheld, positions 2593-2683]
G
[124 nt withheld, positions 2685-2808]
CAGGTGGCACTTTTCGGGGAAATGTGCGCGGAACCCCTATTTGTTTATTTTTCTAAATACATTCAAATAT
GTATCCGCTCATGAGACAATAACCCTGATAAATGCTTCAATAATATTGAAAAAGGAAGAGTCCTGAGGCG
GAAAGAACCAGCTGTGGAATGTGTGTCAGTTAGGGTGTGGAAAGTCCCCAGGCTCCCCAGCAGGCAGAAG
TATGCAAAGCATGCATCTCAATTAGTCAGCAACCAGGTGTGGAAAGTCCCCAGGCTCCCCAGCAGGCAGA
AGTATGCAAAGCATGCATCTCAATTAGTCAGCAACCATAGTCCCGCCCCTAACTCCGCCCATCCCGCCCC
TAACTCCGCCCAGTTCCGCCCATTCTCCGCCCCATGGCTGACTAATTTTTTTTATTTATGCAGAGGCCGA
GGCCGCCTCGGCCTCTGAGCTATTCCAGAAGTAGTGAGGAGGCTTTTTTGGAGGCCTAGGCTTTTGCAAA
GATCGATCAAGAGACAGGATGAGGATCGTTTCGCATGATTGAACAAGATGGATTGCACGCAGGTTCTCCG
GCCGCTTGGGTGGAGAGGCTATTCGGCTATGACTGGGCACAACAGACAATCGGCTGCTCTGATGCCGCCG
TGTTCCGGCTGTCAGCGCAGGGGCGCCCGGTTCTTTTTGTCAAGACCGACCTGTCCGGTGCCCTGAATGA
ACTGCAAGACGAGGCAGCGCGGCTATCGTGGCTGGCCACGACGGGCGTTCCTTGCGCAGCTGTGCTCGAC
GTTGTCACTGAAGCGGGAAGGGACTGGCTGCTATTGGGCGAAGTGCCGGGGCAGGATCTCCTGTCATCTC
ACCTTGCTCCTGCCGAGAAAGTATCCATCATGGCTGATGCAATGCGGCGGCTGCATACGCTTGATCCGGC
TACCTGCCCATTCGACCACCAAGCGAAACATCGCATCGAGCGAGCACGTACTCGGATGGAAGCCGGTCTT
GTCGATCAGGATGATCTGGACGAAGAGCATCAGGGGCTCGCGCCAGCCGAACTGTTCGCCAGGCTCAAGG
CGAGCATGCCCGACGGCGAGGATCTCGTCGTGACCCATGGCGATGCCTGCTTGCCGAATATCATGGTGGA
AAATGGCCGCTTTTCTGGATTCATCGACTGTGGCCGGCTGGGTGTGGCGGACCGCTATCAGGACATAGCG
TTGGCTACCCGTGATATTGCTGAAGAGCTTGGCGGCGAATGGGCTGACCGCTTCCTCGTGCTTTACGGTA
TCGCCGCTCCCGATTCGCAGCGCATCGCCTTCTATCGCCTTCTTGACGAGTTCTTCTGAGCGGGACTCTG
GGGTTCGAAATGACCGACCAAGCGACGCCCAACCTGCCATCACGAGATTTCGATTCCACCGCCGCCTTCT
ATGAAAGGTTGGGCTTCGGAATCGTTTTCCGGGACGCCGGCTGGATGATCCTCCAGCGCGGGGATCTCAT
GCTGGAGTTCTTCGCCCACCCTAGGGGGAGGCTAACTGAAACACGGAAGGAGACAATACCGGAAGGAACC
CGCGCTATGACGGCAATAAAAAGACAGAATAAAACGCACGGTGTTGGGTCGTTTGTTCATAAACGCGGGG
TTCGGTCCCAGGGCTGGCACTCTGTCGATACCCCACCGAGACCCCATTGGGGCCAATACGCCCGCGTTTC
TTCCTTTTCCCCACCCCACCCCCCAAGTTCGGGTGAAGGCCCAGGGCTCGCAGCCAACGTCGGGGCGGCA
GGCCCTGCCATAGCCTCAGGTTACTCATATATACTTTAGATTGATTTAAAACTTCATTTTTAATTTAAAA
GGATCTAGGTGAAGATCCTTTTTGATAATCTCATGACCAAAATCCCTTAACGTGAGTTTTCGTTCCACTG
AGCGTCAGACCCCGTAGAAAAGATCAAAGGATCTTCTTGAGATCCTTTTTTTCTGCGCGTAATCTGCTGC
TTGCAAACAAAAAAACCACCGCTACCAGCGGTGGTTTGTTTGCCGGATCAAGAGCTACCAACTCTTTTTC
CGAAGGTAACTGGCTTCAGCAGAGCGCAGATACCAAATACTGTTCTTCTAGTGTAGCCGTAGTTAGGCCA
CCACTTCAAGAACTCTGTAGCACCGCCTACATACCTCGCTCTGCTAATCCTGTTACCAGTGGCTGCTGCC
AGTGGCGATAAGTCGTGTCTTACCGGGTTGGACTCAAGACGATAGTTACCGGATAAGGCGCAGCGGTCGG
GCTGAACGGGGGGTTCGTGCACACAGCCCAGCTTGGAGCGAACGACCTACACCGAACTGAGATACCTACA
GCGTGAGCTATGAGAAAGCGCCACGCTTCCCGAAGGGAGAAAGGCGGACAGGTATCCGGTAAGCGGCAGG
GTCGGAACAGGAGAGCGCACGAGGGAGCTTCCAGGGGGAAACGCCTGGTATCTTTATAGTCCTGTCGGGT
TTCGCCACCTCTGACTTGAGCGTCGATTTTTGTGATGCTCGTCAGGGGGGCGGAGCCTATGGAAAAACGC
CAGCAACGCGGCCTTTTTACGGTTCCTGGCCTTTTGCTGGCCTTTTGCTCACATGTCCTGCGTATG
